Addgene plasmid #162899: C122-E54: mRuby3
Purpose: Standard Gateway entry clone encoding mRuby3 fluorescent protein
Depositing lab: Dominic Esposito. Depositing organization: National Cancer Institute (NCI). Publication: Combinatorial assembly of clone libraries using site-specific recombination. Wall VE, Garvey LA, Mehalko JL, Procter LV, Esposito D. Methods Mol Biol. 2014;1116:193-208. doi: 10.1007/978-1-62703-764-8_14. PubMed 24395366.
Backbone
  Vector backbone: pDonr255
  Vector type: Synthetic Biology
Growth in bacteria
  Bacterial resistance: Spectinomycin, 50 μg/mL
  Growth temperature: 37°C
  Growth strain: DH5alpha
  Copy number: High Copy
Gene/Insert
  Gene/Insert name: monomeric Ruby3 fluorescent protein (alt name: mRuby3)
  Species: Synthetic
  Cloning method: Gateway Cloning
Terms and licenses: Academic/Nonprofit Terms; Industry Terms: Not Available to Industry
How to cite: C122-E54: mRuby3 was a gift from Dominic Esposito (Addgene plasmid # 162899 ; http://n2t.net/addgene:162899 ; RRID:Addgene_162899)
