[The description below was written by a language model from this plasmid's Addgene catalogue record and pLannotate feature annotations shown in this document.]
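Description:
C122-E54: mRuby3 is a Gateway entry clone built on the pDonr255 backbone and catalogued as a synthetic biology vector. At about 3.4 kb, it is a compact plasmid maintained in E. coli through a high-copy ColE1/pUC-type origin. Selection is with spectinomycin, conferred by the aadA aminoglycoside adenylyltransferase gene (SmR). This gene sits downstream of a fragment of a class 1 integron Pc promoter and a remnant of a gentamicin acetyltransferase gene. Short lacZα and lacI fragments are also annotated and appear to be non-functional backbone leftovers. The rrnB T1 and T2 terminators lie upstream of the cloning region, where they typically shield the insert from read-through transcription from the backbone.

The payload is the coding sequence for mRuby3, a monomeric, constitutively fluorescent red protein derived from Entacmaea quadricolor. The record lists the insert as synthetic. The feature table places the open reading frame between an attL3 site and an attL2 site, rather than the usual attL1/attL2 pair, although the catalogue calls it a "standard" entry clone. That site combination suggests the clone is meant to occupy a downstream position in multi-fragment (multisite) Gateway LR reactions, which fits the associated work on combinatorial assembly of clone libraries by site-specific recombination.

No promoter for mRuby3 is annotated, so expression is not expected from this plasmid. LR Clonase recombination would instead move the cassette into a destination vector that provides the regulatory elements. There mRuby3 could serve as a red reporter or, depending on reading frame and stop codon context that the record does not state, as a fusion partner.
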