Features (pLannotate 1.2.2; 11 found; start..end, strand, type, name):
     18..54      -  CDS            lacZα (fragment): LacZα fragment of β-galactosidase; lacZ fragment
     85..180     +  protein_bind   attL3: mutant version of attL; recombination site for the Gateway® LR reaction LR Clonase™
    186..896     +  CDS            mRuby3: mRuby3 is a basic (constitutively fluorescent) red fluorescent protein published in 2016, derived from Entacmaea quadricolor. It has low acid sensitivity.
    904..997     -  protein_bind   attL2 (fragment): mutant version of attL; recombination site for the Gateway® LR reaction LR Clonase™
   1112..1135    +  promoter       Pc promoter (fragment): intI1 (promoter lies within the coding sequence); class 1 integron promoter
   1311..1367    +  CDS            GmR (fragment): gentamycin acetyltransferase; aacC1; confers resistance to gentamycin
   1374..2165    +  CDS            SmR: aminoglycoside adenylyltransferase (Murphy, 1985); aadA; confers resistance to spectinomycin and streptomycin
   2258..2846    +  rep_origin     ori: high-copy-number ColE1/pMB1/pBR322/pUC origin of replication
   3029..3121    +  CDS            lacI (fragment): lac repressor; lacI; The lac repressor binds to the lac operator to inhibit transcription in E. coli. This inhibition can be relieved by adding lactose or isopropyl-β-D-thiogalactopyranoside (IPTG).
   3176..3203    -  terminator     rrnB T2 terminator: transcription terminator T2 from the E. coli rrnB gene
   3335..3378    +  terminator     rrnB T1 terminator: Escherichia coli rrnB; transcription terminator T1 from the E. coli rrnB gene
>Addgene plasmid #162899 | C122-E54: mRuby3 | addgene full sequence | sequence record 330510 | Addgene NGS Result
TTAACGCTAGCATGGATGTTTTCCCAGTCACGACGTTGTAAAACGACGGCCAGTCTTAAAATTCGAGCTC
GGTCCGAGGATCCGAAATAATGATTTTATTTTGACTGATAGTGACCTGTTCGTTGCAACAAATTGATAAG
CAATGCTTTTTTATAATGCCAACTTTGTACAAAAAAGTTGGCACCATGGTGTCGAAGGGGGAGGAACTCA
TTAAGGAAAACATGCGCATGAAGGTCGTGATGGAGGGTTCCGTGAATGGCCACCAGTTTAAGTGCACCGG
AGAAGGGGAAGGACGCCCGTACGAAGGGGTGCAAACAATGCGGATCAAGGTCATCGAAGGCGGACCTCTG
CCTTTCGCGTTCGACATCCTCGCCACTTCCTTTATGTACGGGAGCCGGACTTTCATCAAGTACCCGGCCG
ACATTCCCGATTTCTTCAAGCAATCATTCCCGGAAGGCTTCACCTGGGAGAGAGTGACCAGATACGAGGA
TGGGGGAGTGGTCACCGTGACGCAGGACACTTCGCTGGAGGACGGAGAGCTGGTGTACAACGTGAAGGTC
CGCGGAGTGAACTTCCCCTCCAACGGACCAGTGATGCAGAAAAAGACTAAGGGCTGGGAACCCAACACCG
AAATGATGTACCCTGCCGATGGCGGTTTGAGGGGATACACCGACATCGCACTGAAGGTCGACGGCGGTGG
ACACCTCCACTGCAACTTCGTCACCACCTACCGGTCCAAGAAAACCGTGGGCAACATCAAGATGCCGGGA
GTGCATGCCGTGGACCACAGACTTGAGCGCATTGAGGAGAGCGACAACGAAACCTACGTGGTGCAGCGGG
AAGTGGCTGTGGCCAAGTACAGCAACCTGGGTGGCGGCATGGATGAGCTGTATAAGTAATCAACTTTCTT
GTACAAAGTTGGCATTATAGGAAAGCATTGCTTATCAATTTGTTGCAACGAACAGGTCACTATCAGTCAA
AATAAAATCATTATTTGCATGCAAGCTTAGATCCTCTAGACCAGCCAGGACAGAAATGCCTCGACTTCGC
TGCTACCCAAGGTTGCCGGGTGACGCACACCGTGGAAACGGATGAAGGCACGAACCCAGTGGACATAAGC
CTGTTCGGTTCGTAAGCTGTAATGCAAGTAGCGTATGCGCTCACGCAACTGGTCCAGAACCTTGACCGAA
CGCAGCGGTGGTAACGGCGCAGTGGCGGTTTTCATGGCTTGTTATGACTGTTTTTTTGGGGTACAGTCTA
TGCCTCGGGCATCCAAGCAGCAAGCGCGTTACGCCGTGGGTCGATGTTTGATGTTATGGAGCAGCAACGA
TGTTACGCAGCAGGGCAGTCGCCCTAAAACAAAGTTAAACATTATGAGGGAAGCGGTGATCGCCGAAGTA
TCGACTCAACTATCAGAGGTAGTTGGCGTCATCGAGCGCCATCTCGAACCGACGTTGCTGGCCGTACATT
TGTACGGCTCCGCAGTGGATGGCGGCCTGAAGCCACACAGTGATATTGATTTGCTGGTTACGGTGACCGT
AAGGCTTGATGAAACAACGCGGCGAGCTTTGATCAACGACCTTTTGGAAACTTCGGCTTCCCCTGGAGAG
AGCGAGATTCTCCGCGCTGTAGAAGTCACCATTGTTGTGCACGACGACATCATTCCGTGGCGTTATCCAG
CTAAGCGCGAACTGCAATTTGGAGAATGGCAGCGCAATGACATTCTTGCAGGTATCTTCGAGCCAGCCAC
GATCGACATTGATCTGGCTATCTTGCTGACAAAAGCAAGAGAACATAGCGTTGCCTTGGTAGGTCCAGCG
GCGGAGGAACTCTTTGATCCGGTTCCTGAACAGGATCTATTTGAGGCGCTAAATGAAACCTTAACGCTAT
GGAACTCGCCGCCCGACTGGGCTGGCGATGAGCGAAATGTAGTGCTTACGTTGTCCCGCATTTGGTACAG
CGCAGTAACCGGCAAAATCGCGCCGAAGGATGTCGCTGCCGACTGGGCAATGGAGCGCCTGCCGGCCCAG
TATCAGCCCGTCATACTTGAAGCTAGACAGGCTTATCTTGGACAAGAAGAAGATCGCTTGGCCTCGCGCG
CAGATCAGTTGGAAGAATTTGTCCACTACGTGAAAGGCGAGATCACCAAGGTAGTCGGCAAATAACCCTC
GAGCCACCCATGACCAAAATCCCTTAACGTGAGTTACGCGTCGTTCCACTGAGCGTCAGACCCCGTAGAA
AAGATCAAAGGATCTTCTTGAGATCCTTTTTTTCTGCGCGTAATCTGCTGCTTGCAAACAAAAAAACCAC
CGCTACCAGCGGTGGTTTGTTTGCCGGATCAAGAGCTACCAACTCTTTTTCCGAAGGTAACTGGCTTCAG
CAGAGCGCAGATACCAAATACTGTTCTTCTAGTGTAGCCGTAGTTAGGCCACCACTTCAAGAACTCTGTA
GCACCGCCTACATACCTCGCTCTGCTAATCCTGTTACCAGTGGCTGCTGCCAGTGGCGATAAGTCGTGTC
TTACCGGGTTGGACTCAAGACGATAGTTACCGGATAAGGCGCAGCGGTCGGGCTGAACGGGGGGTTCGTG
CACACAGCCCAGCTTGGAGCGAACGACCTACACCGAACTGAGATACCTACAGCGTGAGCTATGAGAAAGC
GCCACGCTTCCCGAAGGGAGAAAGGCGGACAGGTATCCGGTAAGCGGCAGGGTCGGAACAGGAGAGCGCA
CGAGGGAGCTTCCAGGGGGAAACGCCTGGTATCTTTATAGTCCTGTCGGGTTTCGCCACCTCTGACTTGA
GCGTCGATTTTTGTGATGCTCGTCAGGGGGGCGGAGCCTATGGAAAAACGCCAGCAACGCGGCCTTTTTA
CGGTTCCTGGCCTTTTGCTGGCCTTTTGCTCACATGTTCTTTCCTGCGTTATCCCCTGATTCTGTGGATA
ACCGTATTACCGCCTTTGAGTGAGCTGATACCGCTCGCCGCAGCCGAACGACCGAGCGCAGCGAGTCAGT
GAGCGAGGAAGCGGAAGAGCGCCCAATACGCAAACCGCCTCTCCCCGCGCGTTGGCCGATTCATTAATGC
AGCTGGCACGACAGGTTTCCCGACTGGAAAGCGGGCAGTGAGCGCAACGCAATTAATACGCGTACCGCTA
GCCAGGAAGAGTTTGTAGAAACGCAAAAAGGCCATCCGTCAGGATGGCCTTCTGCTTAGTTTGATGCCTG
GCAGTTTATGGCGGGCGTCCTGCCCGCCACCCTCCGGGCCGTTGCTTCACAACGTTCAAATCCGCTCCCG
GCGGATTTGTCCTACTCAGGAGAGCGTTCACCGACAAACAACAGATAAAACGAAAGGCCCAGTCTTCCGA
CTGAGCCTTTCGTTTTATTTGATGCCTGGCAGTTCCCTACTCTCGCG
